>Addgene plasmid #211466 | pHAGE2-EF1a-F0ATPMLS-mCherry-GFP1-10 | addgene full sequence | sequence record 417761 | Addgene NGS Result
AAAGGCGGCACAACCCCAGTGCCACGTTGTGAGTTGGATAGTTGTGGAAAGAGTCAAATGGCTCTCCTCA
AGCGTATTCAACAAGGGGCTGAAGGATGCCCAGAAGGTACCCCATTGTATGGGATCTGATCTGGGGCCTC
GGTGCACATGCTTTACATGTGTTTAGTCGAGGTTAAAAAACGTCTAGGCCCCCCGAACCACGGGGACGTG
GTTTTCCTTTGAAAAACACGATGATAATACCATGAAAACATTTAACATTTCTCAACAGGATCTAGAATTA
GTAGAAGTAGCGACAGAGAAGATTACAATGCTTTATGAGGATAATAAACATCATGTGGGAGCGGCAATTC
GTACGAAAACAGGAGAAATCATTTCGGCAGTACATATTGAAGCGTATATAGGACGAGTAACTGTTTGTGC
AGAAGCCATTGCGATTGGTAGTGCAGTTTCGAATGGACAAAAGGATTTTGACACGATTGTAGCTGTTAGA
CACCCTTATTCTGACGAAGTAGATAGAAGTATTCGAGTGGTAAGTCCTTGTGGTATGTGTAGGGAGTTGA
TTTCAGACTATGCACCAGATTGTTTTGTGTTAATAGAAATGAATGGCAAGTTAGTCAAAACTACGATTGA
AGAACTCATTCCACTCAAATATACCCGAAATTAAAAGTTTTACCATACCAAGCTCATCGATAGATCCTAA
TCAACCTCTGGATTACAAAATTTGTGAAAGATTGACTGGTATTCTTAACTATGTTGCTCCTTTTACGCTA
TGTGGATACGCTGCTTTAATGCCTTTGTATCATGCTATTGCTTCCCGTATGGCTTTCATTTTCTCCTCCT
TGTATAAATCCTGGTTGCTGTCTCTTTATGAGGAGTTGTGGCCCGTTGTCAGGCAACGTGGCGTGGTGTG
CACTGTGTTTGCTGACGCAACCCCCACTGGTTGGGGCATTGCCACCACCTGTCAGCTCCTTTCCGGGACT
TTCGCTTTCCCCCTCCCTATTGCCACGGCGGAACTCATCGCCGCCTGCCTTGCCCGCTGCTGGACAGGGG
CTCGGCTGTTGGGCACTGACAATTCCGTGGTGTTGTCGGGGAAATCATCGTCCTTTCCTTGGCTGCTCGC
CTGTGTTGCCACCTGGATTCTGCGCGGGACGTCCTTCTGCTACGTCCCTTCGGCCCTCAATCCAGCGGAC
CTTCCTTCCCGCGGCCTGCTGCCGGCTCTGCGGCCTCTTCCGCGTCTTCGCCTTCGCCCTCAGACGAGTC
GGATCTCCCTTTGGGCCGCCTCCCCGCCTGGTACCTTTAAGACCAATGACTTACAAGGCAGCTGTAGATC
TTAGCCACTTTTTAAAAGAAAAGGGGGGACTGGAAGGGCTAATTCACTCCCAACGAAGACAAGATCACCT
GCAGGACAGGCGCGCCCTGCTTTTTGCTTGTACTGGGTCTCTCTGGTTAGACCAGATCTGAGCCTGGGAG
CTCTCTGGCTAACTAGGGAACCCACTGCTTAAGCCTCAATAAAGCTTGCCTTGAGTGCTTCAAGTAGTGT
GTGCCCGTCTGTTGTGTGACTCTGGTAACTAGAGATCCCTCAGACCCTTTTAGTCAGTGTGGAAAATCTC
TAGCACCCGGGCGATTAAGGAAAGGGCTAGATCATTCTTGAAGACGAAAGGGCCTCGTGATACGCCTATT
TTTATAGGTTAATGTCATGATAATAATGGTTTCTTAGACGTCAGGTGGCACTTTTCGGGGAAATGTGCGC
GGAACCCCTATTTGTTTATTTTTCTAAATACATTCAAATATGTATCCGCTCATGAGACAATAACCCTGAT
AAATGCTTCAATAATATTGAAAAAGGAAGAGTATGAGTATTCAACATTTCCGTGTCGCCCTTATTCCCTT
TTTTGCGGCATTTTGCCTTCCTGTTTTTGCTCACCCAGAAACGCTGGTGAAAGTAAAAGATGCTGAAGAT
CAGTTGGGTGCACGAGTGGGTTACATCGAACTGGATCTCAACAGCGGTAAGATCCTTGAGAGTTTTCGCC
CCGAAGAACGTTTTCCAATGATGAGCACTTTTAAAGTTCTGCTATGTGGCGCGGTATTATCCCGTGTTGA
CGCCGGGCAAGAGCAACTCGGTCGCCGCATACACTATTCTCAGAATGACTTGGTTGAGTACTCACCAGTC
ACAGAAAAGCATCTTACGGATGGCATGACAGTAAGAGAATTATGCAGTGCTGCCATAACCATGAGTGATA
ACACTGCGGCCAACTTACTTCTGACAACGATCGGAGGACCGAAGGAGCTAACCGCTTTTTTGCACAACAT
GGGGGATCATGTAACTCGCCTTGATCGTTGGGAACCGGAGCTGAATGAAGCCATACCAAACGACGAGCGT
GACACCACGATGCCTGTAGCAATGGCAACAACGTTGCGCAAACTATTAACTGGCGAACTACTTACTCTAG
CTTCCCGGCAACAATTAATAGACTGGATGGAGGCGGATAAAGTTGCAGGACCACTTCTGCGCTCGGCCCT
TCCGGCTGGCTGGTTTATTGCTGATAAATCTGGAGCCGGTGAGCGTGGGTCTCGCGGTATCATTGCAGCA
CTGGGGCCAGATGGTAAGCCCTCCCGTATCGTAGTTATCTACACGACGGGGAGTCAGGCAACTATGGATG
AACGAAATAGACAGATCGCTGAGATAGGTGCCTCACTGATTAAGCATTGGTAACTGTCAGACCAAGTTTA
CTCATATATACTTTAGATTGATTTAAAACTTCATTTTTAATTTAAAAGGATCTAGGTGAAGATCCTTTTT
GATAATCTCATGACCAAAATCCCTTAACGTGAGTTTTCGTTCCACTGAGCGTCAGACCCCGTAGAAAAGA
TCAAAGGATCTTCTTGAGATCCTTTTTTTCTGCGCGTAATCTGCTGCTTGCAAACAAAAAAACCACCGCT
ACCAGCGGTGGTTTGTTTGCCGGATCAAGAGCTACCAACTCTTTTTCCGAAGGTAACTGGCTTCAGCAGA
GCGCAGATACCAAATACTGTTCTTCTAGTGTAGCCGTAGTTAGGCCACCACTTCAAGAACTCTGTAGCAC
CGCCTACATACCTCGCTCTGCTAATCCTGTTACCAGTGGCTGCTGCCAGTGGCGATAAGTCGTGTCTTAC
CGGGTTGGACTCAAGACGATAGTTACCGGATAAGGCGCAGCGGTCGGGCTGAACGGGGGGTTCGTGCACA
CAGCCCAGCTTGGAGCGAACGACCTACACCGAACTGAGATACCTACAGCGTGAGCTATGAGAAAGCGCCA
CGCTTCCCGAAGGGAGAAAGGCGGACAGGTATCCGGTAAGCGGCAGGGTCGGAACAGGAGAGCGCACGAG
GGAGCTTCCAGGGGGAAACGCCTGGTATCTTTATAGTCCTGTCGGGTTTCGCCACCTCTGACTTGAGCGT
CGATTTTTGTGATGCTCGTCAGGGGGGCGGAGCCTATGGAAAAACGCCAGCAACGCGGCCTTTTTACGGT
TCCTGGCCTTTTGCTGGCCTTTTGCTCACATGTTCTTTCCTGCGTTATCCCCTGATTCTGTGGATAACCG
TATTACCGCCTTTGAGTGAGCTGATACCGCTCGCCGCAGCCGAACGACCGAGCGCAGCGAGTCAGTGAGC
GAGGAAGCGGAAGAGCGCCCAATACGCAAACCGCCTCTCCCCGCGCGTTGGCCGATTCATTAATGCAGCA
AGCTCATGGCTGACTAATTTTTTTTATTTATGCAGAGGCCGAGGCCGCCTCGGCCTCTGAGCTATTCCAG
AAGTAGTGAGGAGGCTTTTTTGGAGGCCTAGGCTTTTGCAAAAAGCTCCCCGTGGCACGACAGGTTTCCC
GACTGGAAAGCGGGCAGTGAGCGCAACGCAATTAATGTGAGTTAGCTCACTCATTAGGCACCCCAGGCTT
TACACTTTATGCTTCCGGCTCGTATGTTGTGTGGAATTGTGAGCGGATAACAATTTCACACAGGAAACAG
CTATGACATGATTACGAATTTCACAAATAAAGCATTTTTTTCACTGCATTCTAGTTGTGGTTTGTCCAAA
CTCATCAATGTATCTTATCATGTCTGGATCAACTGGATAACTCAAGCTAACCAAAATCATCCCAAACTTC
CCACCCCATACCCTATTACCACTGCCAATTACCTGTGGTTTCATTTACTCTAAACCTGTGATTCCTCTGA
ATTATTTTCATTTTAAAGAAATTGTATTTGTTAAATATGTACTACAAACTTAGTAGTTGGAAGGGCTAAT
TCACTCCCAAAGAAGACAAGATATCCTTGATCTGTGGATCTACCACACACAAGGCTACTTCCCTGATTAG
CAGAACTACACACCAGGGCCAGGGGTCAGATATCCACTGACCTTTGGATGGTGCTACAAGCTAGTACCAG
TTGAGCCAGATAAGGTAGAAGAGGCCAATAAAGGAGAGAACACCAGCTTGTTACACCCTGTGAGCCTGCA
TGGGATGGATGACCCGGAGAGAGAAGTGTTAGAGTGGAGGTTTGACAGCCGCCTAGCATTTCATCACGTG
GCCCGAGAGCTGCATCCGGAGTACTTCAAGAACTGCTGATATCGAGCTTGCTACAAGGGACTTTCCGCTG
GGGACTTTCCAGGGAGGCGTGGCCTGGGCGGGACTGGGGAGTGGCGAGCCCTCAGATCCTGCATATAAGC
AGCTGCTTTTTGCCTGTACTGGGTCTCTCTGGTTAGACCAGATCTGAGCCTGGGAGCTCTCTGGCTAACT
AGGGAACCCACTGCTTAAGCCTCAATAAAGCTTGCCTTGAGTGCTTCAAGTAGTGTGTGCCCGTCTGTTG
TGTGACTCTGGTAACTAGAGATCCCTCAGACCCTTTTAGTCAGTGTGGAAAATCTCTAGCAGTGGCGCCC
GAACAGGGACTTGAAAGCGAAAGGGAAACCAGAGGAGCTCTCTCGACGCAGGACTCGGCTTGCTGAAGCG
CGCACGGCAAGAGGCGAGGGGCGGCGACTGGTGAGTACGCCAAAAATTTTGACTAGCGGAGGCTAGAAGG
AGAGAGATGGGTGCGAGAGCGTCAGTATTAAGCGGGGGAGAATTAGATCGCGATGGGAAAAAATTCGGTT
AAGGCCAGGGGGAAAGAAAAAATATAAATTAAAACATATAGTATGGGCAAGCAGGGAGCTAGAACGATTC
GCAGTTAATCCTGGCCTGTTAGAAACATCAGAAGGCTGTAGACAAATACTGGGACAGCTACAACCATCCC
TTCAGACAGGATCAGAAGAACTTAGATCATTATATAATACAGTAGCAACCCTCTATTGTGTGCATCAAAG
GATAGAGATAAAAGACACCAAGGAAGCTTTAGACAAGATAGAGGAAGAGCAAAACAAAAGTAAGACCACC
GCACAGCAAGCGGCCGGCCGCTGATCTTCAGACCTGGAGGAGGAGATATGAGGGACAATTGGAGAAGTGA
ATTATATAAATATAAAGTAGTAAAAATTGAACCATTAGGAGTAGCACCCACCAAGGCAAAGAGAAGAGTG
GTGCAGAGAGAAAAAAGAGCAGTGGGAATAGGAGCTTTGTTCCTTGGGTTCTTGGGAGCAGCAGGAAGCA
CTATGGGCGCAGCGTCAATGACGCTGACGGTACAGGCCAGACAATTATTGTCTGGTATAGTGCAGCAGCA
GAACAATTTGCTGAGGGCTATTGAGGCGCAACAGCATCTGTTGCAACTCACAGTCTGGGGCATCAAGCAG
CTTCAGGCAAGAATCCTGGCTGTGGAAAGATACCTAAAGGATCAACAGCTCCTGGGGATTTGGGGTTGCT
CTGGAAAACTCATTTGCACCACTGCTGTGCCTTGGAATGCTAGTTGGAGTAATAAATCTCTGGAACAGAT
TTGGAATCACACGACCTGGATGGAGTGGGACAGAGAAATTAACAATTACACAAGCTTAATACACTCCTTA
ATTGAAGAATCGCAAAACCAGCAAGAAAAGAATGAACAAGAATTATTGGAATTAGATAAATGGGCAAGTT
TGTGGAATTGGTTTAACATAACAAATTGGCTGTGGTATATAAAATTATTCATAATGATAGTAGGAGGCTT
GGTAGGTTTAAGAATAGTTTTTGCTGTACTTTCTATAGTGAATAGAGTTAGGCAGGGATATTCACCATTA
TCGTTTCAGACCCACCTCCCAACCCCGAGGGGACCCGACAGGCCCGAAGGAATAGAAGAAGAAGGTGGAG
AGAGAGACAGAGACAGATCCATTCGATTAGTGAACGGATCTCGACGGTATCGCCGAATTCACAAATGGCA
GTATTCATCCACAATTTTAAAAGAAAAGGGGGGATTGGGGGGTACAGTGCAGGGGAAAGAATAGTAGACA
TAATAGCAACAGACATACAAACTAAAGAATTACAAAAACAAATTACAAAAATTCAAAATTTTCGGGTTTA
TTACAGGGACAGCAGAGATCCAGTTTGGACTAGTCGTGAGGCTCCGGTGCCCGTCAGTGGGCAGAGCGCA
CATCGCCCACAGTCCCCGAGAAGTTGGGGGGAGGGGTCGGCAATTGAACCGGTGCCTAGAGAAGGTGGCG
CGGGGTAAACTGGGAAAGTGATGTCGTGTACTGGCTCCGCCTTTTTCCCGAGGGTGGGGGAGAACCGTAT
ATAAGTGCAGTAGTCGCCGTGAACGTTCTTTTTCGCAACGGGTTTGCCGCCAGAACACAGGTAAGTGCCG
TGTGTGGTTCCCGCGGGCCTGGCCTCTTTACGGGTTATGGCCCTTGCGTGCCTTGAATTACTTCCACCTG
GCTGCAGTACGTGATTCTTGATCCCGAGCTTCGGGTTGGAAGTGGGTGGGAGAGTTCGAGGCCTTGCGCT
TAAGGAGCCCCTTCGCCTCGTGCTTGAGTTGAGGCCTGGCCTGGGCGCTGGGGCCGCCGCGTGCGAATCT
GGTGGCACCTTCGCGCCTGTCTCGCTGCTTTCGATAAGTCTCTAGCCATTTAAAATTTTTGATGACCTGC
TGCGACGCTTTTTTTCTGGCAAGATAGTCTTGTAAATGCGGGCCAAGATCTGCACACTGGTATTTCGGTT
TTTGGGGCCGCGGGCGGCGACGGGGCCCGTGCGTCCCAGCGCACATGTTCGGCGAGGCGGGGCCTGCGAG
CGCGGCCACCGAGAATCGGACGGGGGTAGTCTCAAGCTGGCCGGCCTGCTCTGGTGCCTGGCCTCGCGCC
GCCGTGTATCGCCCCGCCCTGGGCGGCAAGGCTGGCCCGGTCGGCACCAGTTGCGTGAGCGGAAAGATGG
CCGCTTCCCGGCCCTGCTGCAGGGAGCTCAAAATGGAGGACGCGGCGCTCGGGAGAGCGGGCGGGTGAGT
CACCCACACAAAGGAAAAGGGCCTTTCCGTCCTCAGCCGTCGCTTCATGTGACTCCACGGAGTACCGGGC
GCCGTCCAGGCACCTCGATTAGTTCTCGAGCTTTTGGAGTACGTCGTCTTTAGGTTGGGGGGAGGGGTTT
TATGCGATGGAGTTTCCCCACACTGAGTGGGTGGAGACTGAAGTTAGGCCAGCTTGGCACTTGATGTAAT
TCTCCTTGGAATTTGCCCTTTTTGAGTTTGGATCTTGGTTCATTCTCAAGCCTCAGACAGTGGTTCAAAG
TTTTTTTCTTCCATTTCAGGTGTCGTGAAGCGGCCGCTTAATTAAGTTTAAACGGATCCCGCCGGCGGCT
AGCGCTACCGGACTCAGATCTCGAGCTCAAGCTTCGAATTCTGCAGTCGACATGGCCTCCACTCGTGTCC
TCGCCTCTCGCCTGGCCTCCCGGATGGCTGCTTCCGCCAAGGTTGCCCGCCCTGCTGTCCGCGTTGCTCA
GGTCAGCAAGCGCACCATCCAGACTGGCTCCCCCCTCCAGACCCTCAAGCGCACCCAGATGACCTCCATC
GTCAACGCCACCACCCGCCAGGCTTTCCAGAAGCGCGCCTACTCTTCCGGATCCGGTGACGGTCCGGTCG
CCACCATGGTTTCTAAAGGTGAAGAAGATAATATGGCTATTATTAAAGAATTTATGAGATTTAAAGTTCA
TATGGAAGGTTCTGTTAATGGTCATGAATTTGAAATTGAAGGTGAAGGTGAAGGTAGACCATATGAAGGT
ACTCAAACTGCTAAATTGAAAGTTACTAAAGGTGGTCCATTGCCATTTGCTTGGGATATTTTGTCTCCAC
AATTTATGTATGGTTCTAAAGCTTATGTTAAACATCCAGCTGATATTCCAGATTATTTGAAATTGTCTTT
TCCAGAAGGTTTTAAATGGGAAAGAGTTATGAATTTTGAAGATGGTGGTGTTGTTACTGTTACTCAAGAT
TCTTCTTTGCAAGATGGTGAATTTATTTATAAAGTTAAATTGAGAGGTACTAATTTTCCATCTGATGGTC
CAGTTATGCAAAAAAAAACTATGGGTTGGGAAGCTTCTTCTGAAAGAATGTATCCAGAAGATGGTGCTTT
GAAAGGTGAAATTAAACAAAGATTGAAATTGAAAGATGGTGGTCATTATGATGCTGAAGTTAAAACTACT
TATAAAGCTAAAAAACCAGTTCAATTGCCAGGTGCTTATAATGTTAATATTAAATTGGATATTACTTCTC
ATAATGAAGATTATACTATTGTTGAACAATATGAAAGAGCTGAAGGTAGACATTCTACTGGTGGTATGGA
TGAATTGTATAAAGAATTCGGTGGTGGTTCTGGCGGAGGTTCAATGTCTAAAGGTGAAGAATTGTTTACT
GGTGTTGTTCCAATTTTGGTTGAATTGGATGGTGATGTTAATGGTCATAAATTTTCTGTTAGAGGTGAAG
GTGAAGGTGATGCTACTATTGGTAAATTGACTTTGAAATTTATTTGTACTACTGGTAAATTGCCAGTTCC
ATGGCCAACTTTGGTTACTACTTTGACTTATGGTGTTCAATGTTTTTCTAGATATCCAGATCATATGAAA
CAACATGATTTTTTTAAATCTGCTATGCCAGAAGGTTATGTTCAAGAAAGAACTATTTCTTTTAAAGATG
ATGGTAAATATAAAACTAGAGCTGTTGTTAAATTTGAAGGTGATACTTTGGTTAATAGAATTGAATTGAA
AGGTACTGATTTTAAAGAAGATGGTAATATTTTGGGTCATAAATTGGAATATAATTTTAATTCTCATAAT
GTTTATATTACTGCTGATAAACAAAAAAATGGTATTAAAGCTAATTTTACTGTTAGACATAATGTTGAAG
ATGGTTCTGTTCAATTGGCTGATCATTATCAACAAAATACTCCAATTGGTGATGGTCCAGTTTTGTTGCC
AGATAATCATTATTTGTCTACTCAAACTGTTTTGTCTAAAGATCCAAATGAAAAATAAAGCGGCCGCGAC
TCTAGATCATAATCAGCCATACCACATTTGTAGAGGTTTTACTTGCTTTAAAAAACCTCCCACACCTCCC
CCTGAACCTGAAACATAAAATGAATGCAATTGTTGTTGTTGTATCTAGAGCTCGAGGTCGACCAATTCCG
GTTATTTTCCACCATATTGCCGTCTTTTGGCAATGTGAGGGCCCGGAAACCTGGCCCTGTCTTCTTGACG
AGCATTCCTAGGGGTCTTTCCCCTCTCGCCAAAGGAATGCAAGGTCTGTTGAATGTCGTGAAGGAAGCAG
TTCCTCTGGAAGCTTCTTGAAGACAAACAACGTCTGTAGCGACCCTTTGCAGGCAGCGGAACCCCCCACC
TGGCGACAGGTGCCTCTGCGGCCAAAAGCCACGTGTATAAGATACACCTGC
Features (pLannotate 1.2.2; 28 found; start..end, strand, type, name):
    242..661     +  CDS            bsr: BSR_BACCE - Experimental evidence at protein level: Swiss-Prot protein existence level 1. Catalyzes the deamination of the cytosine moiety of the antibiotics blasticidin S, cytomycin and acetylblasticidin S. From Bacillus cereus.
    699..1287    +  misc_feature   WPRE: woodchuck hepatitis virus posttranscriptional regulatory element
   1282..1392    +  CDS            nef (fragment): NEF_SIVS4 - Experimental evidence at protein level: Swiss-Prot protein existence level 1. Interferes with TCR signaling from the cell membrane. Interacts with CD247/TCRZ (TCR zeta chain) and exert potent down- regulation of cell surface TCR/CD3 complexes. From Simian immunodeficiency virus (isolate F236/smH4) (SIV-sm) (Simian immunodeficiency virus sooty mangabey monkey).
   1435..1615    +  LTR            5' LTR (truncated): truncated 5' long terminal repeat (LTR) from HIV-1
   1748..1852    +  promoter       AmpR promoter: bla
   1853..2713    +  CDS            AmpR: β-lactamase; bla; confers resistance to ampicillin, carbenicillin, and related antibiotics
   2884..3472    +  rep_origin     ori: high-copy-number ColE1/pMB1/pBR322/pUC origin of replication
   3655..3709    +  CDS            lacI (fragment): lac repressor; lacI; The lac repressor binds to the lac operator to inhibit transcription in E. coli. This inhibition can be relieved by adding lactose or isopropyl-β-D-thiogalactopyranoside (IPTG).
   3715..3808    +  rep_origin     SV40 ori (fragment): SV40 origin of replication
   3833..3870    +  CDS            lacI (fragment): lac repressor; lacI; The lac repressor binds to the lac operator to inhibit transcription in E. coli. This inhibition can be relieved by adding lactose or isopropyl-β-D-thiogalactopyranoside (IPTG).
   3883..3904    +  protein_bind   CAP binding site: CAP binding activates transcription in the presence of cAMP. E. coli catabolite activator protein
   3919..3949    +  promoter       lac promoter: promoter for the E. coli lac operon
   3957..3973    +  protein_bind   lac operator: The lac repressor binds to the lac operator to inhibit transcription in E. coli. This inhibition can be relieved by adding lactose or isopropyl-β-D-thiogalactopyranoside (IPTG). lac repressor encoded by lacI
   4007..4090    +  polyA_signal   SV40 poly(A) signal (fragment): SV40 polyadenylation signal
   4257..4586    +  CDS            nef (fragment): NEF_HV1BR - Experimental evidence at protein level: Swiss-Prot protein existence level 1. Extracellular Nef protein targets CD4(+) T-lymphocytes for apoptosis by interacting with CXCR4 surface receptors (PubMed:14990729). From Human immunodeficiency virus type 1 group M subtype B (isolate BRU/LAI) (HIV-1).
   4634..4891    +  LTR            5' LTR (truncated): truncated 5' long terminal repeat (LTR) from HIV-1
   4938..5063    +  misc_feature   HIV-1 Ψ: packaging signal of human immunodeficiency virus type 1
   5047..5385    +  CDS            HIV-1 gag (fragment): gag protein from human immunodeficiency virus 1; gag
   5509..5845    +  ncRNA          RRE: Accession: RF00036 - HIV Rev response element
   6170..6270    +  CDS            Rev (fragment): human immunodeficiency virus 1 (HIV-1) Rev protein; rev; enhances nuclear export of unspliced and incompletely spliced viral mRNAs
   6315..6432    +  misc_feature   cPPT/CTS: central polypurine tract and central termination sequence of HIV-1
   6480..7658    +  promoter       EF-1α promoter: strong constitutive promoter for human elongation factor EF-1α
   7698..7751    +  misc_feature   MCS (fragment): multiple cloning site
   7752..7958    +  CDS            oli (fragment): ATP9_NEUCR - Also known as atp-9, atp9, prl-1. Experimental evidence at protein level: Swiss-Prot protein existence level 1. Mitochondrial membrane ATP synthase (F(1)F(0) ATP synthase or Complex V) produces ATP from ADP in the presence of a proton gradient across the membrane which is generated by electron transport complexes of the respiratory chain. F-type ATPases consist of two structural domains, F(1) - containing the extramembraneous catalytic core and F(0) - containing the membrane proton channel, linked together by a central stalk and a peripheral stalk. During catalysis, ATP synthesis
   7986..8693    +  CDS            mCherry: mCherry is a basic (constitutively fluorescent) red fluorescent protein published in 2004, derived from Discosoma sp.. It is reported to be a very rapidly-maturing monomer with low acid sensitivity.
   8724..9365    +  CDS            Enhanced Cyan-Emitting GFP (fragment): Enhanced Cyan-Emitting GFP is a basic (constitutively fluorescent) cyan fluorescent protein published in 2002, derived from Aequorea victoria.
   9385..9468    +  CDS            large T antigen (fragment): large T antigen from SV40 (simian virus 40)
   9557..237     +  misc_feature   IRES (across the origin): internal ribosome entry site (IRES) of the encephalomyocarditis virus (EMCV)
