[The description below was written by a language model from this plasmid's Addgene catalogue record and pLannotate feature annotations shown in this document.]
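Description:
pHAGE2-EF1a-F0ATPMLS-mCherry-GFP1-10 is an HIV-1-based lentiviral transfer plasmid built on the pHAGE2 backbone for stable expression in mammalian cells. It is maintained in E. coli through a high-copy ColE1/pUC-type origin and an ampicillin resistance gene. The viral portion carries the elements expected of a transfer vector. These are truncated LTR sequences flanking the transgene region, the Ψ packaging signal with a partial gag sequence, the Rev response element for nuclear export of the genomic RNA, and the cPPT/CTS, which aids nuclear import of the reverse-transcribed genome. A WPRE sits upstream of the 3′ LTR to enhance transcript expression.

The payload is a synthetic insert of about 1.7 kb driven by the constitutive human EF-1α promoter. It begins with a mitochondrial targeting presequence annotated as a fragment of Neurospora crassa ATP synthase F0 subunit 9, fused to mCherry. This is followed by a GFP-derived segment that the annotation tool matched to a cyan GFP variant, but which the catalogue identifies as GFP1-10, the large non-fluorescent fragment of split GFP. A short segment annotated as an SV40 large T antigen fragment follows the fusion, and the record does not explain its role. Downstream, an EMCV IRES links the blasticidin S deaminase gene (bsr) to the same transcript, so blasticidin selection enriches for transduced cells expressing the fusion.

The red signal marks mitochondria directly. In principle, the GFP1-10 moiety can report mitochondrial localisation of proteins tagged with the complementary GFP11 strand by restoring green fluorescence. The record itself states only that the construct expresses the mitochondrially targeted fusion, deposited in connection with a study of cellular responses to mitochondrial DNA breaks.
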