Addgene plasmid #211466: pHAGE2-EF1a-F0ATPMLS-mCherry-GFP1-10
Purpose: Lentivirus backbone expressing mCherry and GFP1-10 fusion protein with a mitochondrial localization signal
Depositing lab: Agnel Sfeir. Depositing organization: Memorial Sloan-Kettering Cancer Center. Publication: Mitochondrial DNA breaks activate an integrated stress response to reestablish homeostasis. Fu Y, Sacco O, DeBitetto E, Kanshin E, Ueberheide B, Sfeir A. Mol Cell. 2023 Oct 8:S1097-2765(23)00753-0. doi: 10.1016/j.molcel.2023.09.026. PubMed 37832546.
Backbone
  Vector backbone: pHAGE2
  Backbone size w/o insert (bp): 8060
  Total vector size (bp): 9781
  Vector type: Mammalian Expression, Lentiviral
  Selectable markers: Blasticidin
Growth in bacteria
  Bacterial resistance: Ampicillin, 100 μg/mL
  Growth temperature: 30°C
  Growth strain: NEB Stable
  Copy number: Unknown
Gene/Insert
  Gene/Insert name: mito-mCherry-GFP1-10
  Species: Synthetic
  Insert size (bp): 1721
  Promoter: EF-1a
  Cloning method: Restriction Enzyme; 5′ cloning site NheI (not destroyed); 3′ cloning site HpaI (not destroyed)
  Sequencing primers: 5′ CGTCCAGGCACCTCGATTAG; 3′ TCGTCAAGAAGACAGGGCCA
Terms and licenses: Academic/Nonprofit Terms; Industry Terms: Not Available to Industry
How to cite: pHAGE2-EF1a-F0ATPMLS-mCherry-GFP1-10 was a gift from Agnel Sfeir (Addgene plasmid # 211466 ; http://n2t.net/addgene:211466 ; RRID:Addgene_211466)
